Addgene plasmid #145531: pGBW-m4046475
Purpose: Yeast Expression plasmid for SARS-CoV-2 N (nucleocapsid)
Depositing lab: Ginkgo Bioworks & Benjie Chen. Depositing organization: Ginkgo Bioworks.
Backbone
  Vector backbone: AmpR; 2u URA3
  Backbone size w/o insert (bp): 4078
  Vector type: Yeast Expression
  Selectable markers: URA3
Growth in bacteria
  Bacterial resistance: Ampicillin, 100 μg/mL
  Growth temperature: 37°C
  Growth strain: DH5alpha
  Copy number: High Copy
Gene/Insert
  Gene/Insert name: SARS-CoV-2 N (nucleocapsid) (alt names: nucleocapsid phosphoprotein; N protein)
  Species: S. cerevisiae (budding yeast); Severe acute respiratory syndrome coronavirus 2
  Insert size (bp): 1253
  Mutation: wt
  Entrez Gene: N (a.k.a. GU280_gp10)
  Promoter: pGAL1
  Tag / fusion protein: Cleavable thrombin;StrepII (C terminal on backbone)
  Cloning method: Unknown
Resource information
  A portion of this plasmid was derived from a plasmid made by: GinkgoBioworks
Depositor comments: NCBI Reference Sequence: YP_009724397.2Created by gene synthesis with Not1 site.
How to cite: pGBW-m4046475 was a gift from Ginkgo Bioworks & Benjie Chen (Addgene plasmid # 145531 ; http://n2t.net/addgene:145531 ; RRID:Addgene_145531)
