[The description below was written by a language model from this plasmid's Addgene catalogue record and pLannotate feature annotations shown in this document.]
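Description:
pGBW-m4046475 is an episomal yeast expression plasmid built to produce the SARS-CoV-2 nucleocapsid (N) protein in Saccharomyces cerevisiae. It is an E. coli/yeast shuttle vector. In bacteria it replicates from a high-copy ColE1/pUC-type origin and is selected with ampicillin through a β-lactamase gene that the annotation places downstream of a cat promoter. A short rop-like coding segment is also annotated next to AmpR, although the catalogue lists the plasmid as high copy. In yeast the 2μ origin supports multicopy episomal maintenance. The URA3 marker, with its own promoter, allows selection in uracil auxotrophs and can be counterselected with 5-FOA. Phage T3Te and T7Te terminators flank the bacterial origin, and a tonB terminator lies upstream of the resistance cassette, probably to insulate these modules from transcriptional read-through.

The payload is the wild-type N open reading frame, made by gene synthesis from the NCBI reference protein. The listing of both budding yeast and the virus under species may indicate codon adaptation, but the record does not say so. The gene sits between the galactose-inducible, Gal4-regulated GAL1 promoter and a CYC1 terminator fragment, so expression can be switched on by changing the carbon source. The catalogue describes a backbone-encoded C-terminal StrepII tag preceded by a thrombin cleavage site. This would allow affinity purification followed by tag removal. The tag is not annotated as a separate feature, but would fit in the short gap between the N coding sequence and the terminator. The stated purpose is simply yeast expression of N, which suits recombinant production of the protein for biochemical, structural or antigen-related work.
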