Features (pLannotate 1.2.2; 13 found; start..end, strand, type, name):
     25..466     +  promoter       GAL1 promoter: S. cerevisiae GAL1; inducible promoter, regulated by Gal4
    478..1734    +  CDS            N: NCAP_SARS2 - Experimental evidence at protein level: Swiss-Prot protein existence level 1. Packages the positive strand viral genome RNA into a helical ribonucleocapsid (RNP) and plays a fundamental role during virion assembly through its interactions with the viral genome and membrane protein M. Plays an important role in enhancing the efficiency of subgenomic viral RNA transcription as well as viral replication (By similarity). May modulate transforming growth factor-beta signaling by binding host smad3 (By similarity). From Severe acute respiratory syndrome coronavirus 2 (2019-nCoV) (SARS-C
   1805..1977    +  terminator     CYC1 terminator (fragment): S. cerevisiae CYC1; transcription terminator for CYC1
   2013..2189    +  promoter       URA3 promoter (fragment): S. cerevisiae URA3
   2190..2993    +  CDS            URA3: orotidine-5'-phosphate decarboxylase, required for uracil biosynthesis; S. cerevisiae URA3; yeast auxotrophic marker, counterselectable with 5-fluoroorotic acid (5-FOA)
   3076..4058    -  rep_origin     2μ ori: yeast 2μ plasmid origin of replication
   4136..4165    +  terminator     T3Te terminator: phage T3 early transcription terminator
   4187..4774    +  rep_origin     ori: high-copy-number ColE1/pMB1/pBR322/pUC origin of replication
   4786..4813    -  terminator     T7Te terminator: phage T7 early transcription terminator
   4837..5028    -  CDS            rop: Rop protein, which maintains plasmids at low copy number; rop
   5029..5889    -  CDS            AmpR: β-lactamase; bla; confers resistance to ampicillin, carbenicillin, and related antibiotics
   5890..5992    -  promoter       cat promoter: promoter of the E. coli cat gene encoding chloramphenicol acetyltransferase
   5993..6024    -  terminator     tonB terminator: bidirectional E. coli tonB-P14 transcription terminator
>Addgene plasmid #145531 | pGBW-m4046475 | addgene full sequence | sequence record 298325 | Addgene NGS Result
GCGGCCGCTTGCTATATTGAAGTACGGATTAGAAGCCGCCGAGCGGGCGACAGCCCTCCGACGGAAGACT
CTCCTCCGTGCGTCCTCGTCTTCACCGGTCGCGTTCCTGAAACGCAGATGTGCCTCGCGCCGCACTGCTC
CGAACAATAAAGATTCTACAATACTAGCTTTTATGGTTATGAAGAGGAAAAATTGGCAGTAACCTGGCCC
CACAAACCTTCAAATTAACGAATCAAATTAACAACCATAGGATGATAATGCGATTAGTTTTTTAGCCTTA
TTTCTGGGGTAATTAATCAGCGAAGCGATGATTTTTGATCTATTAACAGATATATAAATGGAAAAGCTGC
ATAACCACTTTAACTAATACTTTCAACATTTTCAGTTTGTATTACTTCTTATTCAAATGTCATAAAAGTA
TCAACAAAAAATTGTTAATATACCTCTATACTTTAACGTCAAGGAGAAAAAACTATAATGTCTGATAATG
GACCCCAAAATCAGCGAAATGCACCCCGCATTACGTTTGGTGGACCCTCAGATTCAACTGGCAGTAACCA
GAATGGAGAACGCAGTGGGGCGCGATCAAAACAACGTCGGCCCCAAGGTTTACCCAATAATACTGCGTCT
TGGTTCACCGCTCTCACTCAACATGGCAAGGAAGACCTTAAATTCCCTCGAGGACAAGGCGTTCCAATTA
ACACCAATAGCAGTCCAGATGACCAAATTGGCTACTACCGAAGAGCTACCAGACGAATTCGTGGTGGTGA
CGGTAAAATGAAAGATCTCAGTCCAAGATGGTATTTCTACTACCTAGGAACTGGGCCAGAAGCTGGACTT
CCCTATGGTGCTAACAAAGACGGCATCATATGGGTTGCAACTGAGGGAGCCTTGAATACACCAAAAGATC
ACATTGGCACCCGCAATCCTGCTAACAATGCTGCAATCGTGCTACAACTTCCTCAAGGAACAACATTGCC
AAAAGGCTTCTACGCAGAAGGGAGCAGAGGCGGCAGTCAAGCCTCTTCTCGTTCCTCATCACGTAGTCGC
AACAGTTCAAGAAATTCAACTCCAGGCAGCAGTAGGGGAACTTCTCCTGCTAGAATGGCTGGCAATGGCG
GTGATGCTGCTCTTGCTTTGCTGCTGCTTGACAGATTGAACCAGCTTGAGAGCAAAATGTCTGGTAAAGG
CCAACAACAACAAGGCCAAACTGTCACTAAGAAATCTGCTGCTGAGGCTTCTAAGAAGCCTCGGCAAAAA
CGTACTGCCACTAAAGCATACAATGTAACACAAGCTTTCGGCAGACGTGGTCCAGAACAAACCCAAGGAA
ATTTTGGGGACCAGGAACTAATCAGACAAGGAACTGATTACAAACATTGGCCGCAAATTGCACAATTTGC
CCCCAGCGCTTCAGCGTTCTTCGGAATGTCGCGCATTGGCATGGAAGTCACACCTTCGGGAACGTGGTTG
ACCTACACAGGTGCCATCAAATTGGATGACAAAGATCCAAATTTCAAAGATCAAGTCATTTTGCTGAATA
AGCATATTGACGCATACAAAACATTCCCACCAACAGAGCCTAAAAAGGACAAAAAGAAGAAGGCTGATGA
AACTCAAGCCTTACCGCAGAGACAGAAGAAACAGCAAACTGTGACTCTTCTTCCTGCTGCAGATTTGGAT
GATTTCTCCAAACAATTGCAACAATCCATGAGCAGTGCTGACTCAACTCAGGCCCTCGTGCCGAGAGGTT
CTTGGAGCCATCCGCAGTTTGAAAAATAAACAGGCCCCTTTTCCTTTGTCGATATCATGTAATTAGTTAT
GTCACGCTTACATTCACGCCCTCCTCCCACATCCGCTCTAACCGAAAAGGAAGGAGTTAGACAACCTGAA
GTCTAGGTCCCTATTTATTTTTTTTAATAGTTATGTTAGTATTAAGAACGTTATTTATATTTCAAATTTT
TCTTTTTTTTCTGTACAAAGCGGCCGCCGAACCACTAGTGCACTGCAGTACACGGTTTCCTTGAAATTTT
TTTGATTCGGTAATCTCCGAACAGAAGGAAGAACGAAGGAAGGAGCACAGACTTAGATTGGTATATATAC
GCATATGTAGTGTTGAAGAAACATGAAATTGCCCAGTATTCTTAACCCAACTGCACAGAACAAAAACGTG
CAGGAAACGAAGATAAATCATGTCGAAAGCTACATATAAGGAACGTGCTGCTACTCATCCTAGTCCTGTT
GCTGCCAAGCTATTTAATATCATGCACGAAAAGCAAACAAACTTGTGTGCTTCATTGGATGTTCGTACCA
CCAAGGAATTACTGGAGTTAGTTGAAGCATTAGGTCCCAAAATTTGTTTACTAAAAACACATGTGGATAT
CTTGACTGATTTTTCCATGGAGGGCACAGTTAAGCCGCTAAAGGCATTATCCGCCAAGTACAATTTTTTA
CTCTTCGAGGACAGAAAATTTGCTGACATTGGTAATACAGTCAAATTGCAGTACTCTGCGGGTGTATACA
GAATAGCAGAATGGGCAGACATTACGAATGCACACGGTGTGGTGGGCCCAGGTATTGTTAGCGGTTTGAA
GCAGGCGGCAGAAGAAGTAACAAAGGAACCTAGAGGCCTTTTGATGTTAGCAGAATTGTCATGCAAGGGC
TCCCTATCTACTGGAGAATATACTAAGGGTACTGTTGACATTGCGAAGAGCGACAAAGATTTTGTTATCG
GCTTTATTGCTCAAAGAGACATGGGTGGAAGAGATGAAGGTTACGATTGGTTGATTATGACACCCGGTGT
GGGTTTAGATGACAAGGGAGATGCATTGGGTCAACAGTATAGAACCGTGGATGATGTGGTTTCTACAGGA
TCTGACATTATTATTGTTGGAAGAGGACTATTTGCAAAGGGAAGGGATGCTAAGGTAGAGGGTGAACGTT
ACAGAAAAGCAGGCTGGGAAGCATATTTGAGAAGATGCGGCCAGCAAAACTAAAAAACTGTATTATAAGT
AAATGCATGTATACTAAACTCACAAATTAGAGCTTCAATTTAATTATATCAGTTATTACCCGAGTAACGA
AGCATCTGTGCTTCATTTTGTAGAACAAAAATGCAACGCGAGAGCGCTAATTTTTCAAACAAAGAATCTG
AGCTGCATTTTTACAGAACAGAAATGCAACGCGAAAGCGCTATTTTACCAACGAAGAATCTGTGCTTCAT
TTTTGTAAAACAAAAATGCAACGCGAGAGCGCTAATTTTTCAAACAAAGAATCTGAGCTGCATTTTTACA
GAACAGAAATGCAACGCGAGAGCGCTATTTTACCAACAAAGAATCTATACTTCTTTTTTGTTCTACAAAA
ATGCATCCCGAGAGCGCTATTTTTCTAACAAAGCATCTTAGATTACTTTTTTTCTCCTTTGTGCGCTCTA
TAATGCAGTCTCTTGATAACTTTTTGCACTGTAGGTCCGTTAAGGTTAGAAGAAGGCTACTTTGGTGTCT
ATTTTCTCTTCCATAAAAAAAGCCTGACTCCACTTCCCGCGTTTACTGATTACTAGCGAAGCTGCGGGTG
CATTTTTTCAAGATAAAGGCATCCCCGATTATATTCTATACCGATGTGGATTGCGCATACTTTGTGAACA
GAAAGTGATAGCGTTGATGATTCTTCATTGGTCAGAAAATTATGAACGGTTTCTTCTATTTTGTCTCTAT
ATACTACGTATAGGAAATGTTTACATTTTCGTATTGTTTTCGATTCACTCTATGAATAGTTCTTACTACA
ATTTTTTTGTCTAAAGAGTAATACTAGAGATAAACATAAAAAATGTAGAGGTCGAGTTTAGATGCAAGTT
CAAGGAGCGAAAGGTGGATGGGTAGGTTATATAGGGATATAGCACAGAGATATATAGCAAAGAGATACTT
TTGAGCAATGTTTGTGGAAGCGGTATTCGCAATATTTTAGTAGCTCGTTACAGTCCGGTGCGTTTTTGGT
TTTTTGAAAGTGCGTCATCAGAGCGCTTTTGGTTTTCAAAAGCGCTCTGAAGTTCCTATACTTTCTAGCT
AGAGAATAGGAACTTCCCGAGCGGCCGCGTGTTACAAGCTTGACTCCAGCGTAACTGGACTGCAATCAAC
TCACTGGCTCACCTTCACGGGTGGGCCTTTCTTCGGTAGAAAATCAAAGGATCTTCTTGAGATCCTTTTT
TTCTGCGCGTAATCTGCTGCTTGCAAACAAAAAAACCACCGCTACCAGCGGTGGTTTGTTTGCCGGATCA
AGAGCTACCAACTCTTTTTCCGAGGTAACTGGCTTCAGCAGAGCGCAGATACCAAATACTGTTCTTCTAG
TGTAGCCGTAGTTAGGCCACCACTTCAAGAACTCTGTAGCACCGCCTACATACCTCGCTCTGCTAATCCT
GTTACCAGTGGCTGCTGCCAGTGGCGATAAGTCGTGTCTTACCGGGTTGGACTCAAGACGATAGTTACCG
GATAAGGCGCAGCGGTCGGGCTGAACGGGGGGTTCGTGCACACAGCCCAGCTTGGAGCGAACGACCTACA
CCGAACTGAGATACCTACAGCGTGAGCTATGAGAAAGCGCCACGCTTCCCGAAGGGAGAAAGGCGGACAG
GTATCCGGTAAGCGGCAGGGTCGGAACAGGAGAGCGCACGAGGGAGCTTCCAGGGGTAAACGCCTGGTAT
CTTTATAGTCCTGTCGGGTTTCGCCACCTCTGACTTGAGCATCGATTTTTGTGATGCTCGTCAGGGGGGC
GGAGCCTATGGAAAAACGCCAGCAACGCAGAAAGGCCCACCCGAAGGTGAGCCAGGTGATTACATTTGGG
CCCTCATCAGAGGTTTTCACCGTCATCACCGAAACGCGCGAGGCAGCTGCGGTAAAGCTCATCAGCGTGG
TCGTGAAGCGATTCACAGATGTCTGCCTGTTCATCCGCGTCCAGCTCGTTGAGTTTCTCCAGAAGCGTTA
ATGTCTGGCTTCTGATAAAGCGGGCCATGTTAAGGGCGGTTTTTTCCTGTTTGGTCACTTACCAATGCTT
AATCAGTGAGGCACCTATCTCAGCGATCTGTCTATTTCGTTCATCCATAGTTGCCTGACTCCCCGTCGTG
TAGATAACTACGATGCGGGAGGGCTTACCATCTGGCCCCAGTGCTGCAATGATACCGCGAGACCCACGCT
CACCGGCTCCAGATTTATCAGCAATAAACCAGCCAGCCGGGAGGGCCGAGCGCAGAAGTGATCCTGCAAC
TTTATCCGCCTCCATCCAGTCTATTAATTGTTGCCGGGAAGCTAGAGTAAGTAGTTCGCCAGTTAATAGT
TTGCGCAACGTTGTTGCCATTGCTACAGGCATCGTGGTGTCACGCTCGTCGTTTGGTATGGCTTCATTCA
GCTCCGGTTCCCAACGATCAAGGCGAGTTACATGATCCCCCATGTTGTGCAAAAAAGCGGTTAGCTCCTT
CGGTCCTCCGATCGTTGCCAGAAGTAAGTTGGCCGCAGTGTTATCACTCATGGTTATGGCAGCACTGCAT
AATTCTCTTACTGTCATGCCATCCGTGAGATGCTTTTCTGTGACTGGTGAGTACTCAACCAAGTCATTCT
GAGAATAGTGTATGCGGCGACCGAGTTGCTCTTGCCCGGCGTCAATACGGGATAATACCGCGCCACATAG
CAGAACTTTAAAAGTGCTCATCATTGGAAAACGTTCTTCGGGGCGTAAACTCTCAAGGATCTTACCGCTG
TTGAGATCCAGTTCGATGTAACCCACTCGTGCACCCAACTGATCTTCAGCATCTTTTACTTTCACCAGCG
TTTCTGGGTGAGCAAAAACAGGAAGGCAAAATGCCGCAAAAAAGGGAATAAGGGCGACACGGAAATGTTG
AATACTCATTTTAGCTTCCTTAGCTCCTGAAAATCTCGATAACTCAAAAAATACGCCCGGTAGTGATCTT
ATTTCATTATGGTGAAAGTTGGAACCTCTTACGTGCCGATCAAGTCAAAAGCCTCCGGTCGGAGGCTTTT
GACTTTCTGCTATGGAGGTCAGGTATGATTTAAATGGTCAGTTAGA
